Addgene plasmid #162735: pU6 SgRNA RBM20
Purpose: Mammalian expression
Depositing lab: Amit Choudhary. Publication: Chemogenetic System Demonstrates That Cas9 Longevity Impacts Genome Editing Outcomes. Sreekanth V, Zhou Q, Kokkonda P, Bermudez-Cabrera HC, Lim D, Law BK, Holmes BR, Chaudhary SK, Pergu R, Leger BS, Walker JA, Gifford DK, Sherwood RI, Choudhary A. ACS Cent Sci. 2020 Dec 23;6(12):2228-2237. doi: 10.1021/acscentsci.0c00129. Epub 2020 Nov 18. PubMed 33376784.
Backbone
  Vector backbone: MLM3636, BPK1520
  Backbone manufacturer: Joung lab (Addgene Plasmid #65777)
  Vector type: Mammalian Expression, CRISPR
Growth in bacteria
  Bacterial resistance: Ampicillin, 100 μg/mL
  Growth temperature: 37°C
  Growth strain: DH5alpha
  Copy number: High Copy
Gene/Insert
  Gene/Insert name: Spacer sequence for RBM20
  gRNA/shRNA sequence: GGTCTCGTAGTCCGGTGAGC
  Species: H. sapiens (human)
  Promoter: U6
  Cloning method: Restriction Enzyme; 5′ cloning site BsmBI (destroyed during cloning); 3′ cloning site BsmBI (destroyed during cloning)
  Sequencing primers: 5′ GAC TAT CAT ATG CTT ACC GT
Terms and licenses: Academic/Nonprofit Terms; Industry Terms: Not Available to Industry
How to cite: pU6 SgRNA RBM20 was a gift from Amit Choudhary (Addgene plasmid # 162735 ; http://n2t.net/addgene:162735 ; RRID:Addgene_162735)
