[The description below was written by a language model from this plasmid's Addgene catalogue record and pLannotate feature annotations shown in this document.]
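Description:
pU6 SgRNA RBM20 is a small (about 2.3 kb) mammalian CRISPR guide RNA expression plasmid built on the MLM3636/BPK1520 family of sgRNA backbones. It is propagated in E. coli as a high-copy plasmid through a ColE1/pUC-type origin of replication and is selected with ampicillin, with β-lactamase expressed from its native bla promoter. The record lists no mammalian selection marker, reporter or Cas9 coding sequence, so the plasmid supplies only the guide component and the nuclease must be provided separately.

The payload is a single RNA polymerase III transcription unit. A human U6 promoter drives a 20-nucleotide spacer directed against human RBM20, which sits in the short gap between the promoter and the annotated Streptococcus pyogenes Cas9 gRNA scaffold. The spacer was inserted between two BsmBI sites that were destroyed during cloning, as is usual for this type IIS oligo-cloning scheme. Transcription therefore yields a complete single guide RNA that can direct SpCas9 to the RBM20 locus. A short attB1 fragment annotated upstream of the U6 promoter appears to be a remnant of the backbone rather than a functional Gateway site.

The catalogue entry states the purpose only as mammalian expression. The associated publication concerns a chemogenetic system for examining how Cas9 longevity affects genome editing outcomes, which suggests the plasmid was used by co-delivery with a Cas9 construct to target RBM20 in human cells, although the record does not detail the specific experiments or cell types.
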