Features (pLannotate 1.2.2; 6 found; start..end, strand, type, name):
    524..1384    -  CDS            AmpR: β-lactamase; bla; confers resistance to ampicillin, carbenicillin, and related antibiotics
   1385..1489    -  promoter       AmpR promoter: bla
   1527..1544    +  protein_bind   attB1 (fragment): mutant version of attB; recombination site for the Gateway® BP reaction BP Clonase™
   1596..1836    +  promoter       U6 promoter: RNA polymerase III promoter for human U6 snRNA
   1865..1940    +  misc_RNA       gRNA scaffold: guide RNA scaffold for the Streptococcus pyogenes CRISPR/Cas9 system
   2044..353     -  rep_origin     ori (across the origin): high-copy-number ColE1/pMB1/pBR322/pUC origin of replication
>Addgene plasmid #162735 | pU6 SgRNA RBM20 | addgene full sequence | sequence record 320076 | Addgene NGS Result
GCTCCAAGCTGGGCTGTGTGCACGAACCCCCCGTTCAGCCCGACCGCTGCGCCTTATCCGGTAACTATCG
TCTTGAGTCCAACCCGGTAAGACACGACTTATCGCCACTGGCAGCAGCCACTGGTAACAGGATTAGCAGA
GCGAGGTATGTAGGCGGTGCTACAGAGTTCTTGAAGTGGTGGCCTAACTACGGCTACACTAGAAGAACAG
TATTTGGTATCTGCGCTCTGCTGAAGCCAGTTACCTTCGGAAAAAGAGTTGGTAGCTCTTGATCCGGCAA
ACAAACCACCGCTGGTAGCGGTGGTTTTTTTGTTTGCAAGCAGCAGATTACGCGCAGAAAAAAAGGATCT
CAAGAAGATCCTTTGATCTTTTCTACGGGGTCTGACGCTCAGTGGAACGAAAACTCACGTTAAGGGATTT
TGGTCATGAGATTATCAAAAAGGATCTTCACCTAGATCCTTTTAAATTAAAAATGAAGTTTTAAATCAAT
CTAAAGTATATATGAGTAAACTTGGTCTGACAGTTACCAATGCTTAATCAGTGAGGCACCTATCTCAGCG
ATCTGTCTATTTCGTTCATCCATAGTTGCCTGACTCCCCGTCGTGTAGATAACTACGATACGGGAGGGCT
TACCATCTGGCCCCAGTGCTGCAATGATACCGCGAGACCCACGCTCACCGGCTCCAGATTTATCAGCAAT
AAACCAGCCAGCCGGAAGGGCCGAGCGCAGAAGTGGTCCTGCAACTTTATCCGCCTCCATCCAGTCTATT
AATTGTTGCCGGGAAGCTAGAGTAAGTAGTTCGCCAGTTAATAGTTTGCGCAACGTTGTTGCCATTGCTA
CAGGCATCGTGGTGTCACGCTCGTCGTTTGGTATGGCTTCATTCAGCTCCGGTTCCCAACGATCAAGGCG
AGTTACATGATCCCCCATGTTGTGCAAAAAAGCGGTTAGCTCCTTCGGTCCTCCGATCGTTGTCAGAAGT
AAGTTGGCCGCAGTGTTATCACTCATGGTTATGGCAGCACTGCATAATTCTCTTACTGTCATGCCATCCG
TAAGATGCTTTTCTGTGACTGGTGAGTACTCAACCAAGTCATTCTGAGAATAGTGTATGCGGCGACCGAG
TTGCTCTTGCCCGGCGTCAATACGGGATAATACCGCGCCACATAGCAGAACTTTAAAAGTGCTCATCATT
GGAAAACGTTCTTCGGGGCGAAAACTCTCAAGGATCTTACCGCTGTTGAGATCCAGTTCGATGTAACCCA
CTCGTGCACCCAACTGATCTTCAGCATCTTTTACTTTCACCAGCGTTTCTGGGTGAGCAAAAACAGGAAG
GCAAAATGCCGCAAAAAAGGGAATAAGGGCGACACGGAAATGTTGAATACTCATACTCTTCCTTTTTCAA
TATTATTGAAGCATTTATCAGGGTTATTGTCTCATGAGCGGATACATATTTGAATGTATTTAGAAAAATA
AACAAATAGGGGTTCCGCGCACATTTCCCCGAAAAGTGCCACCTGACGTCGCTAGCTGTACAAAAAAGCA
GGCTTTAAAGGAACCAATTCAGTCGACTGGATCCGGTACCAAGGTCGGGCAGGAAGAGGGCCTATTTCCC
ATGATTCCTTCATATTTGCATATACGATACAAGGCTGTTAGAGAGATAATTAGAATTAATTTGACTGTAA
ACACAAAGATATTAGTACAAAATACGTGACGTAGAAAGTAATAATTTCTTGGGTAGTTTGCAGTTTTAAA
ATTATGTTTTAAAATGGACTATCATATGCTTACCGTAACTTGAAAGTATTTCGATTTCTTGGCTTTATAT
ATCTTGTGGAAAGGACGAAACACCGGTCTCGTAGTCCGGTGAGCGTTTTAGAGCTAGAAATAGCAAGTTA
AAATAAGGCTAGTCCGTTATCAACTTGAAAAAGTGGCACCGAGTCGGTGCTTTTTTTAAGCTTGGGCCGC
TCGAGGTACCTCTCTACATATGACATGTGAGCAAAAGGCCAGCAAAAGGCCAGGAACCGTAAAAAGGCCG
CGTTGCTGGCGTTTTTCCATAGGCTCCGCCCCCCTGACGAGCATCACAAAAATCGACGCTCAAGTCAGAG
GTGGCGAAACCCGACAGGACTATAAAGATACCAGGCGTTTCCCCCTGGAAGCTCCCTCGTGCGCTCTCCT
GTTCCGACCCTGCCGCTTACCGGATACCTGTCCGCCTTTCTCCCTTCGGGAAGCGTGGCGCTTTCTCATA
GCTCACGCTGTAGGTATCTCAGTTCGGTGTAGGTCGTTC
